>Addgene plasmid #158012 | Expression_vector_RO1_5 | addgene full sequence | sequence record 309516 | Addgene NGS Result
TAATACGACTCACTATAGGGGAATTGTGAGCGGATAACAATTCCCCTCTAGAAATAATTTTGTTTAACTT
TAAGAAGGAGATATACCATGGGCAGCAGCCATCATCATCATCATCACAGCAGCGGCCTGGTGCCGCGCGG
CAGCCATATGACCCTGGTGGTGATTATTGATAGCAACGATAAAAAACTGATTGAAGAAGCGAAAAAAATG
GCGGAAAAAGCGAACCTGGAACTGTATTATGAACGTGATATTGAAGATCTGCTGCGTAAACTGAAAGATG
CGGATCGTATTCTGATTCTGGTGAGCAACGATGAACAGCTGGATAAAGCGAAAGAAATTGCGCAGCGTCT
GGAAGTGCCGGTGCGTACCCGTAAAGTGACCAGCCCGGATGAAGCGAAACGTTGGATTAAAGAATTTAGC
GAAGAATAATAAGGCAGCTAAGGCAGCTAACTCGAGCACCACCACCACCACCACTGAGATCCGGCTGCTA
ACAAAGCCCGAAAGGAAGCTGAGTTGGCTGCTGCCACCGCTGAGCAATAACTAGCATAACCCCTTGGGGC
CTCTAAACGGGTCTTGAGGGGTTTTTTGCTGAAAGGAGGAACTATATCCGGATTGGCGAATGGG
[124 nt withheld, positions 625-748]
C
[91 nt withheld, positions 750-840]
A
[49 nt withheld, positions 842-890]
CCTTTGACGTTGGAGTCCACGTTCTTT
[37 nt withheld, positions 918-954]
ACCCTATCTCGGTCTATTCTTTTGATTTATAAGGGATTTTGCCGATTTCGGCCTATTGGTTAAAAAATGA
GCTGATTTAACAAAAATTTAACGCGAATTTTAACAAAATATTAACGCTTACAATTTAGGTGGCACTTTTC
GGGGAAATGTGCGCGGAACCCCTATTTGTTTATTTTTCTAAATACATTCAAATATGTATCCGCTCATGAA
TTAATTCTTAGAAAAACTCATCGAGCATCAAATGAAACTGCAATTTATTCATATCAGGATTATCAATACC
ATATTTTTGAAAAAGCCGTTTCTGTAATGAAGGAGAAAACTCACCGAGGCAGTTCCATAGGATGGCAAGA
TCCTGGTATCGGTCTGCGATTCCGACTCGTCCAACATCAATACAACCTATTAATTTCCCCTCGTCAAAAA
TAAGGTTATCAAGTGAGAAATCACCATGAGTGACGACTGAATCCGGTGAGAATGGCAAAAGTTTATGCAT
TTCTTTCCAGACTTGTTCAACAGGCCAGCCATTACGCTCGTCATCAAAATCACTCGCATCAACCAAACCG
TTATTCATTCGTGATTGCGCCTGAGCGAGACGAAATACGCGATCGCTGTTAAAAGGACAATTACAAACAG
GAATCGAATGCAACCGGCGCAGGAACACTGCCAGCGCATCAACAATATTTTCACCTGAATCAGGATATTC
TTCTAATACCTGGAATGCTGTTTTCCCGGGGATCGCAGTGGTGAGTAACCATGCATCATCAGGAGTACGG
ATAAAATGCTTGATGGTCGGAAGAGGCATAAATTCCGTCAGCCAGTTTAGTCTGACCATCTCATCTGTAA
CATCATTGGCAACGCTACCTTTGCCATGTTTCAGAAACAACTCTGGCGCATCGGGCTTCCCATACAATCG
ATAGATTGTCGCACCTGATTGCCCGACATTATCGCGAGCCCATTTATACCCATATAAATCAGCATCCATG
TTGGAATTTAATCGCGGCCTAGAGCAAGACGTTTCCCGTTGAATATGGCTCATAACACCCCTTGTATTAC
TGTTTATGTAAGCAGACAGTTTTATTGTTCATGACCAAAATCCCTTAACGTGAGTTTTCGTTCCACTGAG
CGTCAGACCCCGTAGAAAAGATCAAAGGATCTTCTTGAGATCCTTTTTTTCTGCGCGTAATCTGCTGCTT
GCAAACAAAAAAACCACCGCTACCAGCGGTGGTTTGTTTGCCGGATCAAGAGCTACCAACTCTTTTTCCG
AAGGTAACTGGCTTCAGCAGAGCGCAGATACCAAATACTGTCCTTCTAGTGTAGCCGTAGTTAGGCCACC
ACTTCAAGAACTCTGTAGCACCGCCTACATACCTCGCTCTGCTAATCCTGTTACCAGTGGCTGCTGCCAG
TGGCGATAAGTCGTGTCTTACCGGGTTGGACTCAAGACGATAGTTACCGGATAAGGCGCAGCGGTCGGGC
TGAACGGGGGGTTCGTGCACACAGCCCAGCTTGGAGCGAACGACCTACACCGAACTGAGATACCTACAGC
GTGAGCTATGAGAAAGCGCCACGCTTCCCGAAGGGAGAAAGGCGGACAGGTATCCGGTAAGCGGCAGGGT
CGGAACAGGAGAGCGCACGAGGGAGCTTCCAGGGGGAAACGCCTGGTATCTTTATAGTCCTGTCGGGTTT
CGCCACCTCTGACTTGAGCGTCGATTTTTGTGATGCTCGTCAGGGGGGCGGAGCCTATGGAAAAACGCCA
GCAACGCGGCCTTTTTACGGTTCCTGGCCTTTTGCTGGCCTTTTGCTCACATGTTCTTTCCTGCGTTATC
CCCTGATTCTGTGGATAACCGTATTACCGCCTTTGAGTGAGCTGATACCGCTCGCCGCAGCCGAACGACC
GAGCGCAGCGAGTCAGTGAGCGAGGAAGCGGAAGAGCGCCTGATGCGGTATTTTCTCCTTACGCATCTGT
GCGGTATTTCACACCGCAATGGTGCACTCTCAGTACAATCTGCTCTGATGCCGCATAGTTAAGCCAGTAT
ACACTCCGCTATCGCTACGTGACTGGGTCATGGCTGCGCCCCGACACCCGCCAACACCCGCTGACGCGCC
CTGACGGGCTTGTCTGCTCCCGGCATCCGCTTACAGACAAGCTGTGACCGTCTCCGGGAGCTGCATGTGT
CAGAGGTTTTCACCGTCATCACCGAAACGCGCGAGGCAGCTGCGGTAAAGCTCATCAGCGTGGTCGTGAA
GCGATTCACAGATGTCTGCCTGTTCATCCGCGTCCAGCTCGTTGAGTTTCTCCAGAAGCGTTAATGTCTG
GCTTCTGATAAAGCGGGCCATGTTAAGGGCGGTTTTTTCCTGTTTGGTCACTGATGCCTCCGTGTAAGGG
GGATTTCTGTTCATGGGGGTAATGATACCGATGAAACGAGAGAGGATGCTCACGATACGGGTTACTGATG
ATGAACATGCCCGGTTACTGGAACGTTGTGAGGGTAAACAACTGGCGGTATGGATGCGGCGGGACCAGAG
AAAAATCACTCAGGGTCAATGCCAGCGCTTCGTTAATACAGATGTAGGTGTTCCACAGGGTAGCCAGCAG
CATCCTGCGATGCAGATCCGGAACATAATGGTGCAGGGCGCTGACTTCCGCGTTTCCAGACTTTACGAAA
CACGGAAACCGAAGACCATTCATGTTGTTGCTCAGGTCGCAGACGTTTTGCAGCAGCAGTCGCTTCACGT
TCGCTCGCGTATCGGTGATTCATTCTGCTAACCAGTAAGGCAACCCCGCCAGCCTAGCCGGGTCCTCAAC
GACAGGAGCACGATCATGCGCACCCGTGGGGCCGCCATGCCGGCGATAATGGCCTGCTTCTCGCCGAAAC
GTTTGGTGGCGGGACCAGTGACGAAGGCTTGAGCGAGGGCGTGCAAGATTCCGAATACCGCAAGCGACAG
GCCGATCATCGTCGCGCTCCAGCGAAAGCGGTCCTCGCCGAAAATGACCCAGAGCGCTGCCGGCACCTGT
CCTACGAGTTGCATGATAAAGAAGACAGTCATAAGTGCGGCGACGATAGTCATGCCCCGCGCCCACCGGA
AGGAGCTGACTGGGTTGAAGGCTCTCAAGGGCATCGGTCGAGATCCCGGTGCCTAATGAGTGAGCTAACT
TACATTAATTGCGTTGCGCTCACTGCCCGCTTTCCAGTCGGGAAACCTGTCGTGCCAGCTGCATTAATGA
ATCGGCCAACGCGCGGGGAGAGGCGGTTTGCGTATTGGGCGCCAGGGTGGTTTTTCTTTTCACCAGTGAG
ACGGGCAACAGCTGATTGCCCTTCACCGCCTGGCCCTGAGAGAGTTGCAGCAAGCGGTCCACGCTGGTTT
GCCCCAGCAGGCGAAAATCCTGTTTGATGGTGGTTAACGGCGGGATATAACATGAGCTGTCTTCGGTATC
GTCGTATCCCACTACCGAGATATCCGCACCAACGCGCAGCCCGGACTCGGTAATGGCGCGCATTGCGCCC
AGCGCCATCTGATCGTTGGCAACCAGCATCGCAGTGGGAACGATGCCCTCATTCAGCATTTGCATGGTTT
GTTGAAAACCGGACATGGCACTCCAGTCGCCTTCCCGTTCCGCTATCGGCTGAATTTGATTGCGAGTGAG
ATATTTATGCCAGCCAGCCAGACGCAGACGCGCCGAGACAGAACTTAATGGGCCCGCTAACAGCGCGATT
TGCTGGTGACCCAATGCGACCAGATGCTCCACGCCCAGTCGCGTACCGTCTTCATGGGAGAAAATAATAC
TGTTGATGGGTGTCTGGTCAGAGACATCAAGAAATAACGCCGGAACATTAGTGCAGGCAGCTTCCACAGC
AATGGCATCCTGGTCATCCAGCGGATAGTTAATGATCAGCCCACTGACGCGTTGCGCGAGAAGATTGTGC
ACCGCCGCTTTACAGGCTTCGACGCCGCTTCGTTCTACCATCGACACCACCACGCTGGCACCCAGTTGAT
CGGCGCGAGATTTAATCGCCGCGACAATTTGCGACGGCGCGTGCAGGGCCAGACTGGAGGTGGCAACGCC
AATCAGCAACGACTGTTTGCCCGCCAGTTGTTGTGCCACGCGGTTGGGAATGTAATTCAGCTCCGCCATC
GCCGCTTCCACTTTTTCCCGCGTTTTCGCAGAAACGTGGCTGGCCTGGTTCACCACGCGGGAAACGGTCT
GATAAGAGACACCGGCATACTCTGCGACATCGTATAACGTTACTGGTTTCACATTCACCACCCTGAATTG
ACTCTCTTCCGGGCGCTATCATGCCATACCGCGAAAGGTTTTGCGCCATTCGATGGTGTCCGGGATCTCG
ACGCTCTCCCTTATGCGACTCCTGCATTAGGAAGCAGCCCAGTAGTAGGTTGAGGCCGTTGAGCACCGCC
GCCGCAAGGAATGGTGCATGCAAGGAGATGGCGCCCAACAGTCCCCCGGCCACGGGGCCTGCCACCATAC
CCACGCCGAAACAAGCGCTCATGAGCCCGAAGTGGCGAGCCCGATCTTCCCCATCGGTGATGTCGGCGAT
ATAGGCGCCAGCAACCGCACCTGTGGCGCCGGTGATGCCGGCCACGATGCGTCCGGCGTAGAGGATCGAG
ATCTCGATCCCGCGAAAT
Features (pLannotate 1.2.2; 20 found; start..end, strand, type, name):
      1..19      +  promoter       T7 promoter: promoter for bacteriophage T7 RNA polymerase
     20..44      +  protein_bind   lac operator: The lac repressor binds to the lac operator to inhibit transcription in E. coli. This inhibition can be relieved by adding lactose or isopropyl-β-D-thiogalactopyranoside (IPTG). lac repressor encoded by lacI
     59..81      +  RBS            RBS: efficient ribosome binding site from bacteriophage T7 gene 10 (Olins and Rangwala, 1989)
    100..116     +  CDS            capTEV™ (fragment): composite tag for in vivo biotinylation, TEV protease cleavage, and 6xHis tagging
    127..144     +  CDS            thrombin site: thrombin recognition and cleavage site
    457..474     +  CDS            9xHis (fragment): 9xHis affinity tag
    484..533     +  CDS            SET1 (fragment): solubility-enhancement tag derived from T7 phage gene 10B
    541..588     +  terminator     T7 terminator: transcription terminator for bacteriophage T7 RNA polymerase
    625..1053    +  rep_origin     f1 ori (sequence partly withheld): f1 bacteriophage origin of replication; arrow indicates direction of (+) strand synthesis
   1106..1163    +  promoter       AmpR promoter (fragment): bla
   1172..1987    -  CDS            KanR: aminoglycoside phosphotransferase; aph(3')-Ia; confers resistance to kanamycin in bacteria or G418 (Geneticin®) in eukaryotes
   2109..2697    +  rep_origin     ori: high-copy-number ColE1/pMB1/pBR322/pUC origin of replication
   2883..3022    -  misc_feature   bom: basis of mobility region from pBR322
   3124..3315    -  CDS            rop: Rop protein, which maintains plasmids at low copy number; rop
   3332..3712    +  CDS            YPB1_ECOLX: Protein predicted: Swiss-Prot protein existence level 4. From Escherichia coli.
   3784..4075    -  CDS            TcR (fragment): tetracycline efflux protein; tet; confers resistance to tetracycline
   4090..4111    -  protein_bind   CAP binding site: CAP binding activates transcription in the presence of cAMP. E. coli catabolite activator protein
   4124..5206    -  CDS            lacI: lac repressor; lacI; The lac repressor binds to the lac operator to inhibit transcription in E. coli. This inhibition can be relieved by adding lactose or isopropyl-β-D-thiogalactopyranoside (IPTG).
   5207..5284    -  promoter       lacI promoter: lacI
   5292..5571    -  CDS            TcR (fragment): tetracycline efflux protein; tet; confers resistance to tetracycline
