[The description below was written by a language model from this plasmid's Addgene catalogue record and pLannotate feature annotations shown in this document.]
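Description:
Expression_vector_RO1_5 is a bacterial expression plasmid built on the pET-28a(+) backbone (sequence record of 5,592 nt) that encodes RO1_5, a synthetic, de novo computationally designed protein. The coding sequence was inserted by restriction cloning between the NdeI and XhoI sites, both of which remain intact. This places it in frame with the vector's N-terminal 6xHis tag and the thrombin cleavage site that follows it, so the tag can be used for metal-affinity purification and then removed proteolytically.

Transcription is driven by a T7 promoter with an adjacent lac operator, followed by the T7 gene 10 ribosome binding site, and ends at the T7 terminator. The plasmid also carries lacI under its own promoter, so expression is repressed until IPTG is added. Expression requires a host that supplies T7 RNA polymerase, whereas the recorded DH5alpha strain serves for propagation.

The insert itself is not annotated in the automated feature table and corresponds to the unlabelled gap between the thrombin site and a downstream His-tag fragment. That fragment is the backbone's optional C-terminal His sequence just past XhoI, and the record does not state whether it is translated. The short hits labelled capTEV, 9xHis, SET1 and TcR are partial matches to ordinary pET backbone sequence rather than separate functional elements.

Selection is by kanamycin through the aph(3')-Ia gene. Replication relies on a ColE1/pBR322-type origin accompanied by bom and rop. The catalogue lists the plasmid as high copy, although rop normally moderates copy number. An f1 origin is also present and would allow single-stranded DNA production. The construct is intended for producing the designed protein in E. coli, for example for characterisation of the design.
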