Addgene plasmid #158012: Expression_vector_RO1_5
Purpose: Expression vector for the de novo designed protein Expression_vector_RO1_5
Depositing lab: Tanja Kortemme. Depositing organization: University of California, San Francisco (UCSF). Publication: Expanding the space of protein geometries by computational design of de novo fold families. Pan X, Thompson MC, Zhang Y, Liu L, Fraser JS, Kelly MJS, Kortemme T. Science. 2020 Aug 28;369(6507):1132-1136. doi: 10.1126/science.abc0881. PubMed 32855341.
Backbone
  Vector backbone: pET-28a(+)
  Vector type: Bacterial Expression
Growth in bacteria
  Bacterial resistance: Kanamycin, 50 μg/mL
  Growth temperature: 37°C
  Growth strain: DH5alpha
  Copy number: High Copy
Gene/Insert
  Gene/Insert name: de novo designed protein RO1_5
  Species: Synthetic
  Tag / fusion protein: 6x His tag (N terminal on insert)
  Cloning method: Restriction Enzyme; 5′ cloning site NdeI (not destroyed); 3′ cloning site XhoI (not destroyed)
Terms and licenses: Academic/Nonprofit Terms; Industry Terms: Not Available to Industry
Depositor comments: Please visit https://www.biorxiv.org/content/10.1101/2020.04.14.041772v1 for bioRxiv preprint.
How to cite: Expression_vector_RO1_5 was a gift from Tanja Kortemme (Addgene plasmid # 158012 ; http://n2t.net/addgene:158012 ; RRID:Addgene_158012)
