>Addgene plasmid #158012 | Expression_vector_RO1_5 | depositor partial sequence | sequence record 304940 | de novo designed protein RO1_5
ACCCTGGTGGTGATTATTGATAGCAACGATAAAAAACTGATTGAAGAAGCGAAAAAAATGGCGGAAAAAG
CGAACCTGGAACTGTATTATGAACGTGATATTGAAGATCTGCTGCGTAAACTGAAAGATGCGGATCGTAT
TCTGATTCTGGTGAGCAACGATGAACAGCTGGATAAAGCGAAAGAAATTGCGCAGCGTCTGGAAGTGCCG
GTGCGTACCCGTAAAGTGACCAGCCCGGATGAAGCGAAACGTTGGATTAAAGAATTTAGCGAAGAATAAT
AAGGCAGCTAAGGCAGCTAA
